>Addgene plasmid #232988 | pAG415Gal_Gcn4 WT 44merHA | addgene full sequence | sequence record 465964 | Addgene NGS Result
ACGAAAGGGCCTCGTGATACGCCTATTTTTATAGGTTAATGTCATGATAATAATGGTTTCTTAGGACGGA
TCGCTTGCCTGTAACTTACACGCGCCTCGTATCTTTTAATGATGGAATAATTTGGGAATTTACTCTGTGT
TTATTTATTTTTATGTTTTGTATTTGGATTTTAGAAAGTAAATAAAGAAGGTAGAAGAGTTACGGAATGA
AGAAAAAAAAATAAACAAAGGTTTAAAAAATTTCAACAAAAAGCGTACTTTACATATATATTTATTAGAC
AAGAAAAGCAGATTAAATAGATATACATTCGATTAACGATAAGTAAAATGTAAAATCACAGGATTTTCGT
GTGTGGTCTTCTACACAGACAAGATGAAACAATTCGGCATTAATACCTGAGAGCAGGAAGAGCAAGATAA
AAGGTAGTATTTGTTGGCGATCCCCCTAGAGTCTTTTACATCTTCGGAAAACAAAAACTATTTTTTCTTT
AATTTCTTTTTTTACTTTCTATTTTTAATTTATATATTTATATTAAAAAATTTAAATTATAATTATTTTT
ATAGCACGTGATGAAAAGGACCCAGGTGGCACTTTTCGGGGAAATGTGCGCGGAACCCCTATTTGTTTAT
TTTTCTAAATACATTCAAATATGTATCCGCTCATGAGACAATAACCCTGATAAATGCTTCAATAATATTG
AAAAAGGAAGAGTATGAGTATTCAACATTTCCGTGTCGCCCTTATTCCCTTTTTTGCGGCATTTTGCCTT
CCTGTTTTTGCTCACCCAGAAACGCTGGTGAAAGTAAAAGATGCTGAAGATCAGTTGGGTGCACGAGTGG
GTTACATCGAACTGGATCTCAACAGCGGTAAGATCCTTGAGAGTTTTCGCCCCGAAGAACGTTTTCCAAT
GATGAGCACTTTTAAAGTTCTGCTATGTGGCGCGGTATTATCCCGTATTGACGCCGGGCAAGAGCAACTC
GGTCGCCGCATACACTATTCTCAGAATGACTTGGTTGAGTACTCACCAGTCACAGAAAAGCATCTTACGG
ATGGCATGACAGTAAGAGAATTATGCAGTGCTGCCATAACCATGAGTGATAACACTGCGGCCAACTTACT
TCTGACAACGATCGGAGGACCGAAGGAGCTAACCGCTTTTTTGCACAACATGGGGGATCATGTAACTCGC
CTTGATCGTTGGGAACCGGAGCTGAATGAAGCCATACCAAACGACGAGCGTGACACCACGATGCCTGTAG
CAATGGCAACAACGTTGCGCAAACTATTAACTGGCGAACTACTTACTCTAGCTTCCCGGCAACAATTAAT
AGACTGGATGGAGGCGGATAAAGTTGCAGGACCACTTCTGCGCTCGGCCCTTCCGGCTGGCTGGTTTATT
GCTGATAAATCTGGAGCCGGTGAGCGTGGGTCTCGCGGTATCATTGCAGCACTGGGGCCAGATGGTAAGC
CCTCCCGTATCGTAGTTATCTACACGACGGGGAGTCAGGCAACTATGGATGAACGAAATAGACAGATCGC
TGAGATAGGTGCCTCACTGATTAAGCATTGGTAACTGTCAGACCAAGTTTACTCATATATACTTTAGATT
GATTTAAAACTTCATTTTTAATTTAAAAGGATCTAGGTGAAGATCCTTTTTGATAATCTCATGACCAAAA
TCCCTTAACGTGAGTTTTCGTTCCACTGAGCGTCAGACCCCGTAGAAAAGATCAAAGGATCTTCTTGAGA
TCCTTTTTTTCTGCGCGTAATCTGCTGCTTGCAAACAAAAAAACCACCGCTACCAGCGGTGGTTTGTTTG
CCGGATCAAGAGCTACCAACTCTTTTTCCGAAGGTAACTGGCTTCAGCAGAGCGCAGATACCAAATACTG
TTCTTCTAGTGTAGCCGTAGTTAGGCCACCACTTCAAGAACTCTGTAGCACCGCCTACATACCTCGCTCT
GCTAATCCTGTTACCAGTGGCTGCTGCCAGTGGCGATAAGTCGTGTCTTACCGGGTTGGACTCAAGACGA
TAGTTACCGGATAAGGCGCAGCGGTCGGGCTGAACGGGGGGTTCGTGCACACAGCCCAGCTTGGAGCGAA
CGACCTACACCGAACTGAGATACCTACAGCGTGAGCTATGAGAAAGCGCCACGCTTCCCGAAGGGAGAAA
GGCGGACAGGTATCCGGTAAGCGGCAGGGTCGGAACAGGAGAGCGCACGAGGGAGCTTCCAGGGGGAAAC
GCCTGGTATCTTTATAGTCCTGTCGGGTTTCGCCACCTCTGACTTGAGCGTCGATTTTTGTGATGCTCGT
CAGGGGGGCGGAGCCTATGGAAAAACGCCAGCAACGCGGCCTTTTTACGGTTCCTGGCCTTTTGCTGGCC
TTTTGCTCACATGTTCTTTCCTGCGTTATCCCCTGATTCTGTGGATAACCGTATTACCGCCTTTGAGTGA
GCTGATACCGCTCGCCGCAGCCGAACGACCGAGCGCAGCGAGTCAGTGAGCGAGGAAGCGGAAGAGCGCC
CAATACGCAAACCGCCTCTCCCCGCGCGTTGGCCGATTCATTAATGCAGCTGGCACGACAGGTTTCCCGA
CTGGAAAGCGGGCAGTGAGCGCAACGCAATTAATGTGAGTTAGCTCACTCATTAGGCACCCCAGGCTTTA
CACTTTATGCTTCCGGCTCGTATGTTGTGTGGAATTGTGAGCGGATAACAATTTCACACAGGAAACAGCT
ATGACCATGATTACGCCAAGCGCGCAATTAACCCTCACTAAAGGGAACAAAAGCTGGAGCTCTAGTACGG
ATTAGAAGCCGCCGAGCGGGTGACAGCCCTCCGAAGGAAGACTCTCCTCCGTGCGTCCTCGTCTTCACCG
GTCGCGTTCCTGAAACGCAGATGTGCCTCGCGCCGCACTGCTCCGAACAATAAAGATTCTACAATACTAG
CTTTTATGGTTATGAAGAGGAAAAATTGGCAGTAACCTGGCCCCACAAACCTTCAAATGAACGAATCAAA
TTAACAACCATAGGATGATAATGCGATTAGTTTTTTAGCCTTATTTCTGGGGTAATTAATCAGCGAAGCG
ATGATTTTTGATCTATTAACAGATATATAAATGCAAAAACTGCATAACCACTTTAACTAATACTTTCAAC
ATTTTCGGTTTGTATTACTTCTTATTCAAATGTAATAAAAGTATCAACAAAAAATTGTTAATATACCTCT
ATACTTTAACGTCAAGGAGAAAAAACCCCGGATTCTAGAACTAGTGGATCCCCCATCACAAGTTTGTACA
AAAAAGCAGGCTTCGAGAACCTGTATTTTCAGGGTCATATGAGCACCGATAGCACCCCGATGTTTGAATA
TGAAAATCTGGAAGATAACAGCAAAGAATGGACCAGCCTGTTTGATAATGATATTCCGGTTACCACCGAT
GATGTTAGCCTGGCAGATAAAGCAATTGAAAGCGGTAGCGGTTCAGGTAGCGGTAGTCCGGAAAGCAGCG
ATCCGGCAGCACTGAAACGTGCCCGTAATACCGAAGCAGCACGTCGTAGCCGTGCACGTAAACTGCAGCG
TATGAAACAGTTAGAAGATAAGGTTGAAGAACTGCTGTGCAAAAACTATCACCTGGAAAATGAAGTTGCC
CGTCTGAAAAAACTGGTTGGTGAACGTACCGGTGGTGGATCCGGTGGTTACCCATACGATGTTCCTGACT
ATGCGGGCTATCCCTATGACGTCCCGGACTATGCAGGATCCTATCCGTATGACGTTCCAGATTACGCTGC
TCAGTAAGACCCAGCTTTCTTGTACAAAGTGGTGATGGGCTGCAGGAATTCGATATCAAGCTCGAGTCAT
GTAATTAGTTATGTCACGCTTACATTCACGCCCTCCCCCCACATCCGCTCTAACCGAAAAGGAAGGAGTT
AGACAACCTGAAGTCTAGGTCCCTATTTATTTTTTTATAGTTATGTTAGTATTAAGAACGTTATTTATAT
TTCAAATTTTTCTTTTTTTTCTGTACAGACGCGTGTACGCATGTAACATTATACTGAAAACCTTGCTTGA
GAAGGTTTTGGGACGCTCGAAGGCTTTAATTTGCGGCCGGTACCCAATTCGCCCTATAGTGAGTCGTATT
ACGCGCGCTCACTGGCCGTCGTTTTACAACGTCGTGACTGGGAAAACCCTGGCGTTACCCAACTTAATCG
CCTTGCAGCACATCCCCCTTTCGCCAGCTGGCGTAATAGCGAAGAGGCCCGCACCGATCGCCCTTCCCAA
CAGTTGCGCAGCCTGAATGGCGAATGG
[124 nt withheld, positions 4298-4421]
C
[91 nt withheld, positions 4423-4513]
A
[49 nt withheld, positions 4515-4563]
CCTTTGACGTTGGAGTCCACGTTCTTT
[37 nt withheld, positions 4591-4627]
ACCCTATCTCGGTCTATTCTTTTGATTTATAAGGGATTTTGCCGATTTCGGCCTATTGGTTAAAAAATGA
GCTGATTTAACAAAAATTTAACGCGAATTTTAACAAAATATTAACGCTTACAATTTCCTGATGCGGTATT
TTCTCCTTACGCATCTGTGCGGTATTTCACACCGCATATCGACCGGTCGAGGAGAACTTCTAGTATATCT
ACATACCTAATATTATTGCCTTATTAAAAATGGAATCCCAACAATTACATCAAAATCCACATTCTCTTCA
AAATCAATTGTCCTGTACTTCCTTGTTCATGTGTGTTCAAAAACGTTATATTTATAGGATAATTATACTC
TATTTCTCAACAAGTAATTGGTTGTTTGGCCGAGCGGTCTAAGGCGCCTGATTCAAGAAATATCTTGACC
GCAGTTAACTGTGGGAATACTCAGGTATCGTAAGATGCAAGAGTTCGAATCTCTTAGCAACCATTATTTT
TTTCCTCAACATAACGAGAACACACAGGGGCGCTATCGCACAGAATCAAATTCGATGACTGGAAATTTTT
TGTTAATTTCAGAGGTCGCCTGACGCATATACCTTTTTCAACTGAAAAATTGGGAGAAAAAGGAAAGGTG
AGAGCGCCGGAACCGGCTTTTCATATAGAATAGAGAAGCGTTCATGACTAAATGCTTGCATCACAATACT
TGAAGTTGACAATATTATTTAAGGACCTATTGTTTTTTCCAATAGGTGGTTAGCAATCGTCTTACTTTCT
AACTTTTCTTACCTTTTACATTTCAGCAATATATATATATATATTTCAAGGATATACCATTCTAATGTCT
GCCCCTAAGAAGATCGTCGTTTTGCCAGGTGACCACGTTGGTCAAGAAATCACAGCCGAAGCCATTAAGG
TTCTTAAAGCTATTTCTGATGTTCGTTCCAATGTCAAGTTCGATTTCGAAAATCATTTAATTGGTGGTGC
TGCTATCGATGCTACAGGTGTTCCACTTCCAGATGAGGCGCTGGAAGCCTCCAAGAAGGCTGATGCCGTT
TTGTTAGGTGCTGTGGGTGGTCCTAAATGGGGTACCGGTAGTGTTAGACCTGAACAAGGTTTACTAAAAA
TCCGTAAAGAACTTCAATTGTACGCCAACTTAAGACCATGTAACTTTGCATCCGACTCTCTTTTAGACTT
ATCTCCAATCAAGCCACAATTTGCTAAAGGTACTGACTTCGTTGTTGTCAGAGAATTAGTGGGAGGTATT
TACTTTGGTAAGAGAAAGGAAGACGATGGTGATGGTGTCGCTTGGGATAGTGAACAATACACCGTTCCAG
AAGTGCAAAGAATCACAAGAATGGCCGCTTTCATGGCCCTACAACATGAGCCACCATTGCCTATTTGGTC
CTTGGATAAAGCTAATGTTTTGGCCTCTTCAAGATTATGGAGAAAAACTGTGGAGGAAACCATCAAGAAC
GAATTCCCTACATTGAAGGTTCAACATCAATTGATTGATTCTGCCGCCATGATCCTAGTTAAGAACCCAA
CCCACCTAAATGGTATTATAATCACCAGCAACATGTTTGGTGATATCATCTCCGATGAAGCCTCCGTTAT
CCCAGGTTCCTTGGGTTTGTTGCCATCTGCGTCCTTGGCCTCTTTGCCAGACAAGAACACCGCATTTGGT
TTGTACGAACCATGCCACGGTTCTGCTCCAGATTTGCCAAAGAATAAGGTCAACCCTATCGCCACTATCT
TGTCTGCTGCAATGATGTTGAAATTGTCATTGAACTTGCCTGAAGAAGGTAAGGCCATTGAAGATGCAGT
TAAAAAGGTTTTGGATGCAGGTATCAGAACTGGTGATTTAGGTGGTTCCAACAGTACCACCGAAGTCGGT
GATGCTGTCGCCGAAGAAGTTAAGAAAATCCTTGCTTAAAAAGATTCTCTTTTTTTATGATATTTGTACA
TAAACTTTATAAATGAAATTCATAATAGAAACGACACGAAATTACAAAATGGAATATGTTCATAGGGTAG
ACGAAACTATATACGCAATCTACATACATTTATCAAGAAGGAGAAAAAGGAGGATGTAAAGGAATACAGG
TAAGCAAATTGATACTAATGGCTCAACGTGATAAGGAAAAAGAATTGCACTTTAACATTAATATTGACAA
GGAGGAGGGCACCACACAAAAAGTTAGGTGTAACAGAAAATCATGAAACTATGATTCCTAATTTATATAT
TGGAGGATTTTCTCTAAAAAAAAAAAAATACAACAAATAAAAAACACTCAATGACCTGACCATTTGATGG
AGTTTAAGTCAATACCTTCTTGAACCATTTCCCATAATGGTGAAAGTTCCCTCAAGAATTTTACTCTGTC
AGAAACGGCCTTAACGACGTAGTCGATATGGTGCACTCTCAGTACAATCTGCTCTGATGCCGCATAGTTA
AGCCAGCCCCGACACCCGCCAACACCCGCTGACGCGCCCTGACGGGCTTGTCTGCTCCCGGCATCCGCTT
ACAGACAAGCTGTGACCGTCTCCGGGAGCTGCATGTGTCAGAGGTTTTCACCGTCATCACCGAAACGCGC
GAG
Features (pLannotate 1.2.2; 28 found; start..end, strand, type, name):
     69..572     -  misc_feature   CEN/ARS: S. cerevisiae CEN6 centromere fused to an autonomously replicating sequence
    609..713     +  promoter       AmpR promoter: bla
    714..1574    +  CDS            AmpR: β-lactamase; bla; confers resistance to ampicillin, carbenicillin, and related antibiotics
   1745..2333    +  rep_origin     ori: high-copy-number ColE1/pMB1/pBR322/pUC origin of replication
   2516..2608    +  CDS            lacI (fragment): lac repressor; lacI; The lac repressor binds to the lac operator to inhibit transcription in E. coli. This inhibition can be relieved by adding lactose or isopropyl-β-D-thiogalactopyranoside (IPTG).
   2621..2642    +  protein_bind   CAP binding site: CAP binding activates transcription in the presence of cAMP. E. coli catabolite activator protein
   2657..2687    +  promoter       lac promoter: promoter for the E. coli lac operon
   2695..2711    +  protein_bind   lac operator: The lac repressor binds to the lac operator to inhibit transcription in E. coli. This inhibition can be relieved by adding lactose or isopropyl-β-D-thiogalactopyranoside (IPTG). lac repressor encoded by lacI
   2756..2774    +  promoter       T3 promoter: promoter for bacteriophage T3 RNA polymerase
   2798..3239    +  promoter       GAL1 promoter: S. cerevisiae GAL1; inducible promoter, regulated by Gal4
   3254..3274    +  misc_feature   MCS (fragment): pBluescript multiple cloning site
   3278..3302    +  protein_bind   attB1: mutant version of attB; recombination site for the Gateway® BP reaction BP Clonase™
   3308..3324    +  CDS            TEV site (fragment): tobacco etch virus (TEV) protease recognition and cleavage site
   3497..3607    +  CDS            cpc-1 (fragment): CPC1_NEUCR - Experimental evidence at protein level: Swiss-Prot protein existence level 1. In N.crassa grown under amino acid starvation conditions, this protein is required for increasing the transcription of the genes coding for many amino acid biosynthetic pathways enzymes. This transcription factor binds and recognize the DNA sequence: 5'-TGACTC- 3'. From Neurospora crassa (strain ATCC 24698 / 74-OR23-1A / CBS 708.71 / DSM 1257 / FGSC 987).
   3689..3778    +  CDS            3xHA: three tandem HA epitope tags
   3789..3813    -  protein_bind   attB2: mutant version of attB; recombination site for the Gateway® BP reaction BP Clonase™
   3817..3842    +  misc_feature   MCS (fragment): pBluescript multiple cloning site
   3847..4094    +  terminator     CYC1 terminator: S. cerevisiae CYC1; transcription terminator for CYC1
   4113..4131    -  promoter       T7 promoter: promoter for bacteriophage T7 RNA polymerase
   4139..4294    +  CDS            lacZα (fragment): LacZα fragment of β-galactosidase; lacZ fragment
   4298..4726    +  rep_origin     f1 ori (sequence partly withheld): f1 bacteriophage origin of replication; arrow indicates direction of (+) strand synthesis
   4754..4806    -  misc_feature   bom (fragment): basis of mobility region from pBR322
   4837..4914    +  CDS            YO192_YEAST (fragment): Experimental evidence at protein level: Swiss-Prot protein existence level 1. From Saccharomyces cerevisiae (strain ATCC 204508 / S288c) (Baker's yeast).
   5054..5461    +  promoter       LEU2 promoter: S. cerevisiae LEU2
   5462..6556    +  CDS            LEU2: 3-isopropylmalate dehydrogenase, required for leucine biosynthesis; S. cerevisiae LEU2; yeast auxotrophic marker
   6918..7034    -  CDS            NFS1 (fragment): NFS1_YEAST - Also known as SPL1 From Saccharomyces cerevisiae (strain ATCC 204508 / S288c) (Baker's yeast).
   7033..7083    -  misc_feature   bom (fragment): basis of mobility region from pBR322
   7185..7220    -  CDS            rop (fragment): Rop protein, which maintains plasmids at low copy number; rop
