[The description below was written by a language model from this plasmid's Addgene catalogue record and pLannotate feature annotations shown in this document.]
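Description:
pAG415Gal_Gcn4 WT 44merHA is a yeast expression plasmid built on the Gateway destination vector pAG415Gal-ccdB, a centromeric shuttle vector for Saccharomyces cerevisiae. In yeast it is maintained through a CEN6/ARS element, which typically gives stable, low-copy inheritance, and it is selected through the LEU2 auxotrophic marker, expressed from its own promoter, in leucine-deficient strains. In E. coli it replicates from a high-copy ColE1/pUC-type origin and confers ampicillin resistance through β-lactamase. An f1 origin, T3 and T7 promoters, and lac/lacZα remnants are carried over from the pBluescript-derived backbone. Short annotated fragments of rop, bom, NFS1 and other sequences appear to be backbone or LEU2-flanking remnants rather than functional parts.

The expression cassette places the insert between the galactose-inducible, Gal4-regulated GAL1 promoter and the CYC1 terminator. The attB1 and attB2 sites flanking the insert reflect Gateway recombination, which replaced the ccdB counter-selection cassette of the parent vector. The insert is described as a wild-type Gcn4 "44mer" from budding yeast, with an N-terminal TEV protease cleavage site and a C-terminal 3xHA epitope tag for immunodetection. The automated annotation labels part of the coding region as a fragment of Neurospora cpc-1. This is the Gcn4 homologue that binds the same DNA motif, so the hit most likely reflects sequence similarity. The record does not define what "44mer" refers to or which parts of Gcn4 are included. The plasmid is intended for galactose-induced expression of this tagged Gcn4 construct in yeast, and it was deposited with a study on the roles of condensates and soluble complexes in transcription factor function.
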