Addgene plasmid #232988: pAG415Gal_Gcn4 WT 44merHA
Purpose: Galactose iduced expression of Gcn4 WT 44merHA in yeast
Depositing lab: Aseem Ansari & Tanja Mittag. Depositing organization: St. Jude Children's Research Hospital. Publication: Reconciling competing models on the roles of condensates and soluble complexes in transcription factor function. Bremer A, Lang WH, Kempen RP, Sweta K, Taylor AB, Borgia MB, Ansari AZ, Mittag T. bioRxiv [Preprint]. 2024 Nov 22:2024.11.21.624739. doi: 10.1101/2024.11.21.624739. PubMed 39605529.
Backbone
  Vector backbone: pAG415Gal-ccdB
  Backbone manufacturer: Susan Lindquist (Addgene #14145)
  Vector type: Yeast Expression
  Selectable markers: LEU2
Growth in bacteria
  Bacterial resistance: Ampicillin, 100 μg/mL
  Growth temperature: 37°C
  Growth strain: DH5alpha
  Copy number: High Copy
Gene/Insert
  Gene/Insert name: Gcn4 WT 44mer
  Species: S. cerevisiae (budding yeast)
  Promoter: Gal1
  Tag / fusion protein: TEV cleavage site (N terminal on insert); 3xHA (C terminal on insert)
  Cloning method: Gateway Cloning
Terms and licenses: Academic/Nonprofit Terms; Industry Terms: Not Available to Industry
Depositor comments: Please visit https://doi.org/10.1101/2024.11.21.624739 for bioRxiv preprint.
How to cite: pAG415Gal_Gcn4 WT 44merHA was a gift from Aseem Ansari & Tanja Mittag (Addgene plasmid # 232988 ; http://n2t.net/addgene:232988 ; RRID:Addgene_232988)
